>Addgene plasmid #158940 | JGI_018141 | addgene full sequence | sequence record 316779 | Addgene NGS Result
CACCATACCCACGCCGAAACAAGCGCTCATGAGCCCGAAGTGGCGAGCCCGATCTTCCCCATCGGTGATG
TCGGCGATATAGGCGCCAGCAACCGCACCTGTGGCGCCGGTGATGCCGGCCACGATGCGTCCGGCGTAGA
GGATCGAGATCTCGATCCCGCGAAATTAATACGACTCACTATAGGGGAATTGTGAGCGGATAACAATTCC
CCTCTAGAAATAATTTTGTTTAACTTTAAGAAGGAGATATACCATGGGCAGCAGCCATCATCATCATCAT
CACAGCAGCGGCCTGGTGCCGCGCGGCAGCCATATGAAATACCGTGCGGTCACCTTGGAAAGTTTTGGAT
ACCAGCTCGCGCCAGTTGTGGTGTCTACCTCTGACCTGGAAGCGCGTTTGGAGCCGCTTTATCGGCAATT
GAGGATCGCGCCAGGGCAGCTGCAGGCAATGACAGGCATCCGCGAACGGCGTTGGTGGGAACCAGGATAT
CCACTTTCACAAGGCGCAATTGCGGCAGCTCGGAAAGCGCTTGCCGCCTCGGCGGTTCCTGTTGACCAAA
TCGGGGCGCTTATATACGCGGGTGTTTGCCGCGAACAGTTTGAACCTGCCACTGCTTGTCGGGTCGCGCA
TGGTTTAGGGATCGGAGGTCAAGCGGCAGTCTTTGATATCTCTAACGCGTGCCTGGGCGTGCTGAACGGT
ATGTTAGATTTAGCTAACCGCATCGAATTAGGTCAAATACGGGCAGGTATGGTGGTAAGCTGCGAATCGG
CACGTGAAATTAACGAAATCATGATTGAACGTATGCTGAAGGAACGTCGCATGGAGCATTTCGCGAGTTC
TCTGGCCACCTTAACGGGCGGTAGTGGTGCCGTTGCGGTACTACTTACGGATGGGTCTTTTAGCGGCGCA
CAGCGTCGTAAACTGTTGGGCGGAGTGTGCCTGTCCGCCCCGGAACACCACCAGTTTTGCCTTTGGGGTA
TGGCGCCAGATGGACGTGGGGGTTATCAGCAGGTGATGAGCACCGATGGCGTTAACGTCATGAACCATGG
CGTTGAATTAGGTAAACGCACGTGGAACGCGTTCTTACCACATCTGGGTTGGTCAGCTGAACAGGTGGAT
CAGGTTATCTGTCACCAAGTTGGCAGTGCGCATCAAAATGCCATCCTGAAGACTTTAGGAATAAGTGCCG
ACCAAGATTTCACTACCTACGAGTACCTGGGTAATATGGGTACAGTTTCTTTACCTTTAACGGCTGCGTT
GGCCGCGGAGAGAGACATTCTTTTGACTGGAGATCGCGTAGCCCTGCTTGGGATCGGTTCGGGTCTTAAT
TGCTTAATGCTGGGGGTAGAATGGTAACTCGAGCACCACCACCACCACCACTGAGATCCGGCTGCTAACA
AAGCCCGAAAGGAAGCTGAGTTGGCTGCTGCCACCGCTGAGCAATAACTAGCATAACCCCTTGGGGCCTC
TAAACGGGTCTTGAGGGGTTTTTTGCTGAAAGGAGGAACTATATCCGGATTGGCGAATGGG
[124 nt withheld, positions 1532-1655]
C
[91 nt withheld, positions 1657-1747]
A
[49 nt withheld, positions 1749-1797]
CCTTTGACGTTGGAGTCCACGTTCTTT
[37 nt withheld, positions 1825-1861]
ACCCTATCTCGGTCTATTCTTTTGATTTATAAGGGATTTTGCCGATTTCGGCCTATTGGTTAAAAAATGA
GCTGATTTAACAAAAATTTAACGCGAATTTTAACAAAATATTAACGCTTACAATTTAGGTGGCACTTTTC
GGGGAAATGTGCGCGGAACCCCTATTTGTTTATTTTTCTAAATACATTCAAATATGTATCCGCTCATGAA
TTAATTCTTAGAAAAACTCATCGAGCATCAAATGAAACTGCAATTTATTCATATCAGGATTATCAATACC
ATATTTTTGAAAAAGCCGTTTCTGTAATGAAGGAGAAAACTCACCGAGGCAGTTCCATAGGATGGCAAGA
TCCTGGTATCGGTCTGCGATTCCGACTCGTCCAACATCAATACAACCTATTAATTTCCCCTCGTCAAAAA
TAAGGTTATCAAGTGAGAAATCACCATGAGTGACGACTGAATCCGGTGAGAATGGCAAAAGTTTATGCAT
TTCTTTCCAGACTTGTTCAACAGGCCAGCCATTACGCTCGTCATCAAAATCACTCGCATCAACCAAACCG
TTATTCATTCGTGATTGCGCCTGAGCGAGACGAAATACGCGATCGCTGTTAAAAGGACAATTACAAACAG
GAATCGAATGCAACCGGCGCAGGAACACTGCCAGCGCATCAACAATATTTTCACCTGAATCAGGATATTC
TTCTAATACCTGGAATGCTGTTTTCCCGGGGATCGCAGTGGTGAGTAACCATGCATCATCAGGAGTACGG
ATAAAATGCTTGATGGTCGGAAGAGGCATAAATTCCGTCAGCCAGTTTAGTCTGACCATCTCATCTGTAA
CATCATTGGCAACGCTACCTTTGCCATGTTTCAGAAACAACTCTGGCGCATCGGGCTTCCCATACAATCG
ATAGATTGTCGCACCTGATTGCCCGACATTATCGCGAGCCCATTTATACCCATATAAATCAGCATCCATG
TTGGAATTTAATCGCGGCCTAGAGCAAGACGTTTCCCGTTGAATATGGCTCATAACACCCCTTGTATTAC
TGTTTATGTAAGCAGACAGTTTTATTGTTCATGACCAAAATCCCTTAACGTGAGTTTTCGTTCCACTGAG
CGTCAGACCCCGTAGAAAAGATCAAAGGATCTTCTTGAGATCCTTTTTTTCTGCGCGTAATCTGCTGCTT
GCAAACAAAAAAACCACCGCTACCAGCGGTGGTTTGTTTGCCGGATCAAGAGCTACCAACTCTTTTTCCG
AAGGTAACTGGCTTCAGCAGAGCGCAGATACCAAATACTGTCCTTCTAGTGTAGCCGTAGTTAGGCCACC
ACTTCAAGAACTCTGTAGCACCGCCTACATACCTCGCTCTGCTAATCCTGTTACCAGTGGCTGCTGCCAG
TGGCGATAAGTCGTGTCTTACCGGGTTGGACTCAAGACGATAGTTACCGGATAAGGCGCAGCGGTCGGGC
TGAACGGGGGGTTCGTGCACACAGCCCAGCTTGGAGCGAACGACCTACACCGAACTGAGATACCTACAGC
GTGAGCTATGAGAAAGCGCCACGCTTCCCGAAGGGAGAAAGGCGGACAGGTATCCGGTAAGCGGCAGGGT
CGGAACAGGAGAGCGCACGAGGGAGCTTCCAGGGGGAAACGCCTGGTATCTTTATAGTCCTGTCGGGTTT
CGCCACCTCTGACTTGAGCGTCGATTTTTGTGATGCTCGTCAGGGGGGCGGAGCCTATGGAAAAACGCCA
GCAACGCGGCCTTTTTACGGTTCCTGGCCTTTTGCTGGCCTTTTGCTCACATGTTCTTTCCTGCGTTATC
CCCTGATTCTGTGGATAACCGTATTACCGCCTTTGAGTGAGCTGATACCGCTCGCCGCAGCCGAACGACC
GAGCGCAGCGAGTCAGTGAGCGAGGAAGCGGAAGAGCGCCTGATGCGGTATTTTCTCCTTACGCATCTGT
GCGGTATTTCACACCGCAATGGTGCACTCTCAGTACAATCTGCTCTGATGCCGCATAGTTAAGCCAGTAT
ACACTCCGCTATCGCTACGTGACTGGGTCATGGCTGCGCCCCGACACCCGCCAACACCCGCTGACGCGCC
CTGACGGGCTTGTCTGCTCCCGGCATCCGCTTACAGACAAGCTGTGACCGTCTCCGGGAGCTGCATGTGT
CAGAGGTTTTCACCGTCATCACCGAAACGCGCGAGGCAGCTGCGGTAAAGCTCATCAGCGTGGTCGTGAA
GCGATTCACAGATGTCTGCCTGTTCATCCGCGTCCAGCTCGTTGAGTTTCTCCAGAAGCGTTAATGTCTG
GCTTCTGATAAAGCGGGCCATGTTAAGGGCGGTTTTTTCCTGTTTGGTCACTGATGCCTCCGTGTAAGGG
GGATTTCTGTTCATGGGGGTAATGATACCGATGAAACGAGAGAGGATGCTCACGATACGGGTTACTGATG
ATGAACATGCCCGGTTACTGGAACGTTGTGAGGGTAAACAACTGGCGGTATGGATGCGGCGGGACCAGAG
AAAAATCACTCAGGGTCAATGCCAGCGCTTCGTTAATACAGATGTAGGTGTTCCACAGGGTAGCCAGCAG
CATCCTGCGATGCAGATCCGGAACATAATGGTGCAGGGCGCTGACTTCCGCGTTTCCAGACTTTACGAAA
CACGGAAACCGAAGACCATTCATGTTGTTGCTCAGGTCGCAGACGTTTTGCAGCAGCAGTCGCTTCACGT
TCGCTCGCGTATCGGTGATTCATTCTGCTAACCAGTAAGGCAACCCCGCCAGCCTAGCCGGGTCCTCAAC
GACAGGAGCACGATCATGCGCACCCGTGGGGCCGCCATGCCGGCGATAATGGCCTGCTTCTCGCCGAAAC
GTTTGGTGGCGGGACCAGTGACGAAGGCTTGAGCGAGGGCGTGCAAGATTCCGAATACCGCAAGCGACAG
GCCGATCATCGTCGCGCTCCAGCGAAAGCGGTCCTCGCCGAAAATGACCCAGAGCGCTGCCGGCACCTGT
CCTACGAGTTGCATGATAAAGAAGACAGTCATAAGTGCGGCGACGATAGTCATGCCCCGCGCCCACCGGA
AGGAGCTGACTGGGTTGAAGGCTCTCAAGGGCATCGGTCGAGATCCCGGTGCCTAATGAGTGAGCTAACT
TACATTAATTGCGTTGCGCTCACTGCCCGCTTTCCAGTCGGGAAACCTGTCGTGCCAGCTGCATTAATGA
ATCGGCCAACGCGCGGGGAGAGGCGGTTTGCGTATTGGGCGCCAGGGTGGTTTTTCTTTTCACCAGTGAG
ACGGGCAACAGCTGATTGCCCTTCACCGCCTGGCCCTGAGAGAGTTGCAGCAAGCGGTCCACGCTGGTTT
GCCCCAGCAGGCGAAAATCCTGTTTGATGGTGGTTAACGGCGGGATATAACATGAGCTGTCTTCGGTATC
GTCGTATCCCACTACCGAGATATCCGCACCAACGCGCAGCCCGGACTCGGTAATGGCGCGCATTGCGCCC
AGCGCCATCTGATCGTTGGCAACCAGCATCGCAGTGGGAACGATGCCCTCATTCAGCATTTGCATGGTTT
GTTGAAAACCGGACATGGCACTCCAGTCGCCTTCCCGTTCCGCTATCGGCTGAATTTGATTGCGAGTGAG
ATATTTATGCCAGCCAGCCAGACGCAGACGCGCCGAGACAGAACTTAATGGGCCCGCTAACAGCGCGATT
TGCTGGTGACCCAATGCGACCAGATGCTCCACGCCCAGTCGCGTACCGTCTTCATGGGAGAAAATAATAC
TGTTGATGGGTGTCTGGTCAGAGACATCAAGAAATAACGCCGGAACATTAGTGCAGGCAGCTTCCACAGC
AATGGCATCCTGGTCATCCAGCGGATAGTTAATGATCAGCCCACTGACGCGTTGCGCGAGAAGATTGTGC
ACCGCCGCTTTACAGGCTTCGACGCCGCTTCGTTCTACCATCGACACCACCACGCTGGCACCCAGTTGAT
CGGCGCGAGATTTAATCGCCGCGACAATTTGCGACGGCGCGTGCAGGGCCAGACTGGAGGTGGCAACGCC
AATCAGCAACGACTGTTTGCCCGCCAGTTGTTGTGCCACGCGGTTGGGAATGTAATTCAGCTCCGCCATC
GCCGCTTCCACTTTTTCCCGCGTTTTCGCAGAAACGTGGCTGGCCTGGTTCACCACGCGGGAAACGGTCT
GATAAGAGACACCGGCATACTCTGCGACATCGTATAACGTTACTGGTTTCACATTCACCACCCTGAATTG
ACTCTCTTCCGGGCGCTATCATGCCATACCGCGAAAGGTTTTGCGCCATTCGATGGTGTCCGGGATCTCG
ACGCTCTCCCTTATGCGACTCCTGCATTAGGAAGCAGCCCAGTAGTAGGTTGAGGCCGTTGAGCACCGCC
GCCGCAAGGAATGGTGCATGCAAGGAGATGGCGCCCAACAGTCCCCCGGCCACGGGGCCTGC
Features (pLannotate 1.2.2; 21 found; start..end, strand, type, name):
    167..185     +  promoter       T7 promoter: promoter for bacteriophage T7 RNA polymerase
    186..210     +  protein_bind   lac operator: The lac repressor binds to the lac operator to inhibit transcription in E. coli. This inhibition can be relieved by adding lactose or isopropyl-β-D-thiogalactopyranoside (IPTG). lac repressor encoded by lacI
    225..247     +  RBS            RBS: efficient ribosome binding site from bacteriophage T7 gene 10 (Olins and Rangwala, 1989)
    266..282     +  CDS            capTEV™ (fragment): composite tag for in vivo biotinylation, TEV protease cleavage, and 6xHis tagging
    293..310     +  CDS            thrombin site: thrombin recognition and cleavage site
    314..1354    +  CDS            oleA: OLEA_SHEON - Experimental evidence at protein level: Swiss-Prot protein existence level 1. Involved in olefin biosynthesis (PubMed:20418444). Catalyzes a non-decarboxylative head-to-head Claisen condensation of two acyl-CoA molecules, generating an (R)-2-alkyl-3-oxoalkanoate (By similarity). The S.oneidensis oleABCD genes produce 3,6,9,12,15,19,22,25,28- hentriacontanonaene, which may aid the cells in adapting to a sudden drop in temperature (PubMed:20418444). From Shewanella oneidensis (strain MR-1).
   1364..1381    +  CDS            9xHis (fragment): 9xHis affinity tag
   1391..1440    +  CDS            SET1 (fragment): solubility-enhancement tag derived from T7 phage gene 10B
   1448..1495    +  terminator     T7 terminator: transcription terminator for bacteriophage T7 RNA polymerase
   1532..1960    +  rep_origin     f1 ori (sequence partly withheld): f1 bacteriophage origin of replication; arrow indicates direction of (+) strand synthesis
   2013..2070    +  promoter       AmpR promoter (fragment): bla
   2079..2894    -  CDS            KanR: aminoglycoside phosphotransferase; aph(3')-Ia; confers resistance to kanamycin in bacteria or G418 (Geneticin®) in eukaryotes
   3016..3604    +  rep_origin     ori: high-copy-number ColE1/pMB1/pBR322/pUC origin of replication
   3790..3929    -  misc_feature   bom: basis of mobility region from pBR322
   4031..4222    -  CDS            rop: Rop protein, which maintains plasmids at low copy number; rop
   4239..4619    +  CDS            YPB1_ECOLX: Protein predicted: Swiss-Prot protein existence level 4. From Escherichia coli.
   4691..4982    -  CDS            TcR (fragment): tetracycline efflux protein; tet; confers resistance to tetracycline
   4997..5018    -  protein_bind   CAP binding site: CAP binding activates transcription in the presence of cAMP. E. coli catabolite activator protein
   5031..6113    -  CDS            lacI: lac repressor; lacI; The lac repressor binds to the lac operator to inhibit transcription in E. coli. This inhibition can be relieved by adding lactose or isopropyl-β-D-thiogalactopyranoside (IPTG).
   6114..6191    -  promoter       lacI promoter: lacI
   6199..145     -  CDS            TcR (fragment) (across the origin): tetracycline efflux protein; tet; confers resistance to tetracycline
