[The description below was written by a language model from this plasmid's Addgene catalogue record and pLannotate feature annotations shown in this document.]
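Description:
JGI_018141 is a bacterial expression plasmid built on the pET28b backbone, carrying a synthetic open reading frame designated ABL00697_1 that was inserted by Gibson assembly into the NdeI/XhoI-opened vector. It is propagated in E. coli under kanamycin selection (aph(3')-Ia, KanR) and replicates from a ColE1/pBR322-type origin. The catalogue lists it as high copy, although the feature table also shows the rop gene and bom region typical of pET vectors, which normally moderate copy number. An f1 origin is present as well, along with short tetracycline-resistance gene fragments and a predicted E. coli ORF that are backbone remnants rather than functional parts.

The insert sits in the standard pET expression cassette: a T7 promoter followed by a lac operator and the T7 gene 10 ribosome binding site, ending at the T7 terminator, with a plasmid-borne lacI gene supplying repressor. Expression therefore depends on a host that supplies T7 RNA polymerase and is induced with IPTG. Automated annotation matches the roughly 1 kb coding region to OleA of Shewanella oneidensis MR-1, which catalyses the non-decarboxylative head-to-head Claisen condensation of two acyl-CoA molecules in olefin biosynthesis. This is a similarity-based assignment, and the record itself gives the species only as synthetic, so the source organism of the encoded sequence is not stated. Short His-tag fragments are annotated on both sides of the gene, with a thrombin cleavage site upstream, consistent with pET28b's tags for affinity purification, though whether the C-terminal tag is in frame cannot be judged from the table. The stated purpose, hydrocarbon structures for fuels and chemicals, fits a collection of candidate enzymes expressed for characterisation of hydrocarbon-forming pathways.
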