Addgene plasmid #158940: JGI_018141
Purpose: Hydrocarbon Structures for Fuels and Chemicals
Depositing lab: Joint Genome Institute.
Backbone
  Vector backbone: pET28b
  Vector type: Synthetic Biology
Growth in bacteria
  Bacterial resistance: Kanamycin, 50 μg/mL
  Growth temperature: 37°C
  Growth strain: Top10
  Copy number: High Copy
Gene/Insert
  Gene/Insert name: ABL00697_1 (alt name: Batch220B_p074)
  Species: Synthetic
  Cloning method: Gibson Cloning
Terms and licenses: Academic/Nonprofit Terms; Industry Terms: Not Available to Industry
Depositor comments: pET28b_NdeIXhoI vector with ABL00697_1 insert, JGI ICE Registry: https://registry.jgi.doe.gov/entry/18141
How to cite: JGI_018141 was a gift from Joint Genome Institute (Addgene plasmid # 158940 ; http://n2t.net/addgene:158940 ; RRID:Addgene_158940)
