>Addgene plasmid #158940 | JGI_018141 | depositor partial sequence | sequence record 306650 | gene insert with vector overlaps
CACAGCAGCGGCCTGGTGCCGCGCGGCAGCCATATGAAATACCGTGCGGTCACCTTGGAAAGTTTTGGAT
ACCAGCTCGCGCCAGTTGTGGTGTCTACCTCTGACCTGGAAGCGCGTTTGGAGCCGCTTTATCGGCAATT
GAGGATCGCGCCAGGGCAGCTGCAGGCAATGACAGGCATCCGCGAACGGCGTTGGTGGGAACCAGGATAT
CCACTTTCACAAGGCGCAATTGCGGCAGCTCGGAAAGCGCTTGCCGCCTCGGCGGTTCCTGTTGACCAAA
TCGGGGCGCTTATATACGCGGGTGTTTGCCGCGAACAGTTTGAACCTGCCACTGCTTGTCGGGTCGCGCA
TGGTTTAGGGATCGGAGGTCAAGCGGCAGTCTTTGATATCTCTAACGCGTGCCTGGGCGTGCTGAACGGT
ATGTTAGATTTAGCTAACCGCATCGAATTAGGTCAAATACGGGCAGGTATGGTGGTAAGCTGCGAATCGG
CACGTGAAATTAACGAAATCATGATTGAACGTATGCTGAAGGAACGTCGCATGGAGCATTTCGCGAGTTC
TCTGGCCACCTTAACGGGCGGTAGTGGTGCCGTTGCGGTACTACTTACGGATGGGTCTTTTAGCGGCGCA
CAGCGTCGTAAACTGTTGGGCGGAGTGTGCCTGTCCGCCCCGGAACACCACCAGTTTTGCCTTTGGGGTA
TGGCGCCAGATGGACGTGGGGGTTATCAGCAGGTGATGAGCACCGATGGCGTTAACGTCATGAACCATGG
CGTTGAATTAGGTAAACGCACGTGGAACGCGTTCTTACCACATCTGGGTTGGTCAGCTGAACAGGTGGAT
CAGGTTATCTGTCACCAAGTTGGCAGTGCGCATCAAAATGCCATCCTGAAGACTTTAGGAATAAGTGCCG
ACCAAGATTTCACTACCTACGAGTACCTGGGTAATATGGGTACAGTTTCTTTACCTTTAACGGCTGCGTT
GGCCGCGGAGAGAGACATTCTTTTGACTGGAGATCGCGTAGCCCTGCTTGGGATCGGTTCGGGTCTTAAT
TGCTTAATGCTGGGGGTAGAATGGTAACTCGAGCACCACCACCACCACCACTGAGATCCG
